Addgene plasmid #133197: pOPS0556
Purpose: Reporter plasmid with a 12-nucleotide specific "barcode" sequence. This plasmid is not available as an individual bacterial stab, but can be requested as part of the Plasmid-ID Kit (Kit #1000000168 ).
Depositing lab: Philip Poole. Depositing organization: University of Oxford. Publication: Optimizing Rhizobium-legume symbioses by simultaneous measurement of rhizobial competitiveness and N2 fixation in nodules. Mendoza-Suarez MA, Geddes BA, Sanchez-Canizares C, Ramirez-Gonzalez RH, Kirchhelle C, Jorrin B, Poole PS. Proc Natl Acad Sci U S A. 2020 May 5;117(18):9822-9831. doi: 10.1073/pnas.1921225117. Epub 2020 Apr 21. PubMed 32317381.
Backbone
  Vector backbone: pOGG026 (Addgene ID 113992)
  Vector type: Bacterial Expression
Growth in bacteria
  Bacterial resistance: Kanamycin, 50 μg/mL
  Growth temperature: 37°C
  Growth strain: ST18 (S17 delta pir delta hemA)
  Copy number: Low Copy
Gene/Insert
  Gene/Insert name: PU module (PsNifH from pOGG043), SC module (sfGFP from pOGG037), and T module (ACTTCCAACTTC and universal primer binding site)
  Species: Synthetic
  Mutation: Domesticated for Golden Gate cloning
  Cloning method: Unknown
Terms and licenses: Academic/Nonprofit Terms; Industry Terms: Not Available to Industry
Depositor comments: The only difference is the sequence: ACTTCCAACTTC . Please note that this plasmid may require a unique bacterial strain, so make sure to confirm that you can also obtain the appropriate growth strain. Please contact us or contact our distributors if you have any questions. This plasmid is not available as an individual bacterial stab, but can be requested as part of the Plasmid-ID Kit (Kit #1000000168 ).
How to cite: pOPS0556 was a gift from Philip Poole (Addgene plasmid # 133197)
