[The description below was written by a language model from this plasmid's Addgene catalogue record and pLannotate feature annotations shown in this document.]
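Description:
pOPS0556 is a low-copy, broad-host-range bacterial reporter plasmid of about 7 kb, assembled by Golden Gate cloning in the pOGG026 backbone and distributed as one member of a barcoded "Plasmid-ID" set. The backbone carries the IncP (RK2-type) replication system, with oriV and the trfA replication initiator gene, which allows maintenance in diverse Gram-negative bacteria. An IncP oriT allows conjugative mobilisation from a donor strain that supplies the transfer functions. Selection is by kanamycin through the aphA1 (nptI) aminoglycoside phosphotransferase gene. Stable inheritance without antibiotic is supported by the par region: the parDE toxin–antitoxin pair kills cells that lose the plasmid, and the annotated parA and parB genes contribute to plasmid partition. The short hits to Tn5 transposase, CloDF13 ori and lacZα are fragments, most likely backbone or cloning remnants rather than functional parts.

According to the catalogue record, the payload combines three modules: a nifH promoter (PsNifH), a superfolder GFP coding sequence, and a terminal module holding a unique 12-nucleotide barcode next to a universal primer binding site. The feature table annotates sfGFP, with rrnB T1 and lambda t0 terminators insulating the cassette, but it does not annotate the promoter or the barcode. Because nifH encodes a nitrogenase component, GFP output would report nitrogen-fixation gene expression, while the barcode identifies the strain carrying the plasmid. The barcode is the only feature distinguishing this plasmid from the others in the set. The associated study used the set to measure rhizobial competitiveness for nodule occupancy and nitrogen fixation in legume nodules simultaneously.
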