Features (pLannotate 1.2.2; 14 found; start..end, strand, type, name):
      9..103     +  terminator     lambda t0 terminator: transcription terminator from phage lambda
    213..1025    +  CDS            aphA1: KKA1_ECOLX - Also known as nptI. Protein inferred from homology: Swiss-Prot protein existence level 3. Resistance to kanamycin and structurally-related aminoglycosides, including amikacin. From Escherichia coli.
   1179..1287    +  oriT           oriT: incP origin of transfer
   1348..2496    -  CDS            trfA: trans-acting replication protein that binds to and activates oriV
   2548..2829    -  CDS            tnpA (fragment): TN5P_ECOLX - Also known as tnp. Experimental evidence at protein level: Swiss-Prot protein existence level 1. Mediates transposition of transposon Tn5 by a 'cut and paste' mechanism. First, the monomeric transposase binds the 19 bp inverted DNA repeats flanking the transposon. Then, dimerization of the DNA- bound transposase creates a synaptic DNA complex. After nicking of the first DNA strand, excision of the transposon proceeds through a series of intermediates. The transposase then mediates the insertion of the transposon at a new site by strand transfer. The activity of the wild- type tran
   2889..3420    -  rep_origin     oriV: incP origin of replication
   3476..3511    -  rep_origin     CloDF13 ori (fragment): Plasmids containing the CloDF13 (CDF) origin of replication can be propagated in E. coli cells that contain additional plasmids with compatible origins.
   3635..3943    -  CDS            parE: PARE_ECOLX - Experimental evidence at protein level: Swiss-Prot protein existence level 1. Toxin component of a type II toxin-antitoxin (TA) system involved in plasmid partition. Acts by inhibiting DNA gyrase, converting supercoiled plasmid DNA into a singly cleaved linear form in an ATP-dependent fashion. To do so it probably interacts with one of the gyrase subunits. Gyrase inhibition is prevented by antitoxin ParD, and is reversed in vitro by incubation with ParD. In cells that have lost the plasmid filamentation and growth inhibition occur; this is suppressed when ParD is supplied in trans
   3943..4191    -  CDS            parD: PARD_ECOLX - Experimental evidence at protein level: Swiss-Prot protein existence level 1. Antitoxin component of a type II toxin-antitoxin (TA) system involved in plasmid partition. Inhibits the anti-DNA gyrase activity of toxin ParE; reverses and restores gyrase catalytic activity in vitro. The parDE operon alone is capable of stabilizing an RK2-derived minireplicon under defined growth conditions in several different Gram- negative bacteria. It does so by the post-segregational killing (PSK) of plasmid-free cells, also referred to as a plasmid addiction system. Binds its own promoter, autor
   4320..5162    +  CDS            parB: PARB4_ECOLX - Protein predicted: Swiss-Prot protein existence level 4. Involved in plasmid partition. From Escherichia coli.
   5126..5782    +  CDS            parA: PARA4_ECOLX - Protein inferred from homology: Swiss-Prot protein existence level 3. Involved in plasmid partition. From Escherichia coli.
   5942..6028    -  terminator     rrnB T1 terminator: Escherichia coli rrnB; transcription terminator T1 from the E. coli rrnB gene
   6275..6988    +  CDS            superfolder GFP: GFP variant that folds robustly even when fused to poorly folded proteins (Pédelacq et al., 2006)
   7008..7030    +  CDS            lacZα (fragment): LacZα fragment of β-galactosidase; lacZ fragment
>Addgene plasmid #133197 | pOPS0556 | addgene full sequence | sequence record 275511 | Addgene NGS Result
CGCTCTTGGACTCCTGTTGATAGATCCAGTAATGACCTCAGAACTCCATCTGGATTTGTTCAGAACGCTC
GGTTGCCGCCGGGCGTTTTTTATTGGTGAGAATCCAGGCAATTGTGTCTCAAAATCTCTGATGTTACATT
GCACAAGATAAAAATATATCATCATGAACAATAAAACTGTCTGCTTACATAAACAGTAATACAAGGGGTG
TTATGAGCCATATTCAGCGTGAAACGAGCTGTAGCCGTCCGCGTCTGAACAGCAACATGGATGCGGATCT
GTATGGCTATAAATGGGCGCGTGATAACGTGGGTCAGAGCGGCGCGACCATTTATCGTCTGTATGGCAAA
CCGGATGCGCCGGAACTGTTTCTGAAACATGGCAAAGGCAGCGTGGCGAACGATGTGACCGATGAAATGG
TGCGTCTGAACTGGCTGACCGAATTTATGCCGCTGCCGACCATTAAACATTTTATTCGCACCCCGGATGA
TGCGTGGCTGCTGACCACCGCGATTCCGGGCAAAACCGCGTTTCAGGTGCTGGAAGAATATCCGGATAGC
GGCGAAAACATTGTGGATGCGCTGGCCGTGTTTCTGCGTCGTCTGCATAGCATTCCGGTGTGCAACTGCC
CGTTTAACAGCGATCGTGTGTTTCGTCTGGCCCAGGCGCAGAGCCGTATGAACAACGGCCTGGTGGATGC
GAGCGATTTTGATGATGAACGTAACGGCTGGCCGGTGGAACAGGTGTGGAAAGAAATGCATAAACTGCTG
CCGTTTAGCCCGGATAGCGTGGTGACCCACGGCGATTTTAGCCTGGATAACCTGATTTTCGATGAAGGCA
AACTGATTGGCTGCATTGATGTGGGCCGTGTGGGCATTGCGGATCGTTATCAGGATCTGGCCATTCTGTG
GAACTGCCTGGGCGAATTTAGCCCGAGCCTGCAAAAACGTCTGTTTCAGAAATATGGCATTGATAATCCG
GATATGAACAAACTGCAATTTCATCTGATGCTGGATGAATTTTTCTAATAATTAATTGAACTACTTTTCC
GCTGCATAACCCTGCTTCGGGGTCATTATAGCGATTTTTTCGGTATATCCATCCTTTTTCGCACGATATA
CAGGATTTTGCCAAAGGGTTCGTGTAGACTTTCCTTGGTGTATCCAACGGCGTCAGCCGGGCAGGATAGG
TGAAGTAGGCCCACCCGCGAGCGGGTGTTCCTTCTTCACTGTCCCTTATTCGCACCTGGCGGTGCTCAAC
GGGAATCCTGCTCTGCGAGGCTGGCCGTAGGCCGGCCGCGATGCAGGTGGCTGCTGAACCCCCAGCCGGA
ACTGACCCCACAAGGCCCTAGCGTTTGCAATGCACCAGGTCATCATTGACCCAGGCGTGTTCCACCAGGC
CGCTGCCTCGCAACTCTTCGCAGGCTTCGCCGACCTGCTCGCGCCACTTCTTCACGCGGGTGGAATCCGA
TCCGCACATGAGGCGGAAGGTTTCCAGCTTGAGCGGGTACGGCTCCCGGTGCGAGCTGAAATAGTCGAAC
ATCCGTCGGGCCGTCGGCGACAGCTTGCGGTACTTCTCCCATATGAATTTCGTGTAGTGGTCGCCAGCAA
ACAGCACGACGATTTCCTCGTCGATCAGGACCTGGCAACGGGACGTTTTCTTGCCACGGTCCAGGACGCG
GAAGCGGTGCAGCAGCGACACCGATTCCAGGTGCCCAACGCGGTCGGACGTGAAGCCCATCGCCGTCGCC
TGTAGGCGCGACAGGCATTCCTCGGCCTTCGTGTAATACCGGCCATTGATCGACCAGCCCAGGTCCTGGC
AAAGCTCGTAGAACGTGAAGGTGATCGGCTCGCCGATAGGGGTGCGCTTCGCGTACTCCAACACCTGCTG
CCACACCAGTTCGTCATCGTCGGCCCGCAGCTCGACGCCGGTGTAGGTGATCTTCACGTCCTTGTTGACG
TGGAAAATGACCTTGTTTTGCAGCGCCTCGCGCGGGATTTTCTTGTTGCGCGTGGTGAACAGGGCAGAGC
GGGCCGTGTCGTTTGGCATCGCTCGCATCGTGTCCGGCCACGGCGCAATATCGAACAAGGAAAGCTGCAT
TTCCTTGATCTGCTGCTTCGTGTGTTTCAGCAACGCGGCCTGCTTGGCTTCGCTGACCTGTTTTGCCAGG
TCCTCGCCGGCGGTTTTTCGCTTCTTGGTCGTCATAGTTCCTCGCGTGTCGATGGTCATCGACTTCGCCA
AACCTGCCGCCTCCTGTTCGAGCCGACGCGAACGCTCCACGGCGGCCGATGGCGCGGGCAGGGCAGGGGG
AGCCAGTTGCACGCTGTCGCGCTCGATCTTGGCCGTAGCTTGCTGGACTATCGAGCCGACGGACTGGAAG
GTTTCGCGGGGCGCACGCATGACGGTGCGGCTTGCGATGGTTTCGGCATCCTCGGCGGAAAACCCCGCGT
CGATCAGTTCTTGCCTGTATGCCTTCCGGTCAAACGTCCGATTCATTCACCCTCCTTGCGGGATTGCCCC
GGAATTAATTCCCCGGATCGATCCGTCGATCTTGATCCCCTGCGCCATCAGATCCTTGGCGGCAAGAAAG
CCATCCAGTTTACTTTGCAGGGCTTCCCAACCTTACCAGAGGGCGCCCCAGCTGGCAATTCCGGTTCGCT
TGCTGTCCATAAAACCGCCCAGTCTAGCTATCGCCATGTAAGCCCACTGCAAGCTACCTGCTTTCTCTTT
GCGCTTGCGTTTTCCCTTGTCCAGATAGCCCAGTAGCTGACATTCATCCGGGGTCAGCACCGTTTCTGCG
GACTGGCTTTCTACGTGGCTGCCATTTTTGGGGTGAGGCCGTTCGCGGCCGAGGGGCGCAGCCCCTGGGG
GGATGGGAGGCCCGCGTTAGCGGGCCGGGAGGGTTCGAGAAGGGGGGGCACCCCCCTTCGGCGTGCGCGG
TCACGCGCACAGGGCGCAGCCCTGGTTAAAAACAAGGTTTATAAATATTGGTTTAAAAGCAGGTTAAAAG
ACAGGTTAGCGGTGGCCGAAAAACGGGCGGAAACCCTTGCAAATGCTGGATTTTCTGCCTGTGGACAGCC
CCTCAAATGTCAATAGGTGCGCCCCTCATCTGTCAGCACTCTGCCCCTCAAGTGTCAAGGATCGCGCCCC
TCATCTGTCAGTAGTCGCGCCCCTCAAGTGTCAATACCGCAGGGCACTTATCCCCAGGCTTGTCCACATC
ATCTGTGGGAAACTCGCGTAAAATCAGGCGTTTTCGCCGATTTGCGAGGCTGGCCAGCTCCACGTCGCCG
GCCGAAATCGAGCCTGCCCCTCATCTGTCAACGCCGCGCCGGGTGAGTCGGCCCCTCAAGTGTCAACGTC
CGCCCCTCATCTGTCAGTGAGGGCCAAGTTTTCCGCGAGGTATCCACAACGCCGGCGGCCCTACATGGCT
CTGCTGTAGTGAGTGGGTTGCGCTCCGGCAGCGGTCCTGATCCCCCGCAGAAAAAAAGGATCTCAAGAAG
ATCCTTTGATCTTTTCTACATTACTGCATGAGCTTGTGGAAGTGTGCTGAGCATAAATGATTCTCCTAGC
TGTTCTTTGGGTAAGTACGCCATCAGGACGTTGTGAGTGGCGCGATTTTTAGCGGCTGAAATCAGCCCTT
GAGCCTGTCGGCAAGTCGCGTCATGAGGTCCATGCGCTCATGCAGGATCGCCACGACCAACGCGGGTTCG
CCCGCACGCGGCAGGCAAAAAACGTAGTGGTGTTCGCAGCGGGCCATCCGCAGCGCGGGAAAGAGTTCGC
TCATGTCCTTAAACGGGCCTTCGCCGGCGGCAAGCCTGGCTATGCCCTGTTCCAGCTTAGCGATATAGCG
GCGCACCTGCGCCGCGCCCCACTCCCGGCGCGTGTAGCGGATGATGCCGCGTAGATCGGCTTCGGCCTCA
GCCGTGAGGATGTAGGCCGTCAAGCGCGATCCCCGCTGAGTTCTTCATCAAGAATTTCGCCGACGCTCTT
GGTGGACACCTTGCCGGCAAGCCCATCGTTGATGCGGTTCCCCAGCATGGTTTTCAGTTCCTGCCATGCC
TGATCGGCATCAGCGTCACCGGGGAACAGACGTTCGAGGGCGTATTGCTTAATGGTCTTGCCCTGCAAGG
CGGCCAGGGCTTTCAGGCTCTGGTGCTGCTGGTCCGTCATGTCGATTGTCAGGCGGCTCATTGGATAACC
TCCATAAAATACACGTAACCACATTAGCACATATGTGGGCGTGAGGCTACAGCGCGAGGCGCATTAAGGT
CGGGAAAATGCGCTAGGCGCATTTAAATTGCGTATTGCTGTAATGCGCCATGCCGGCTAGACTAGGCCCA
AATGGGTATACCCAATTTGACCAAGGGGGACGCGATGAGGGCGGCCAAGCACTACCGACAACTTCTATCC
ATCGACTTCAACATCGAGGCGCTGGCCTTCGTGCCTGGACCCGACGGCACACGCGGCCGGCGCATCCACG
TCCTGGGGCGCGAGGTCCGCGACCGGCCCGGCCTGGTCGAGTACCTTTCGCCGGCGTTCGGCTCGCGGGT
GGCGCTGGACGGCTACTGCAAGGCCAATTTCGATGCAGTGCTGCACCTGGCGTACCCCGATCATCAGCAA
TGGGGCCACGCATGAAGCGCCGAAGCTACGCCATGCTGCGCGCCGCTGCCGCGCTGGCCGTCCTGGTCGT
TGCCTCGCCGGCATGGGCCGAGCTGCGCGGCGAGGTCGTGCGCATCATCGACGGCGACACCATCGACGTG
CTGGTAGACAAGCAGCCGGTGCGCGTGCGCCTGGTGGACATTGACGCGCCGGAAAAGCGGCAAGCCTTCG
GCGAACGTGCGCGCCAGGCGCTGGCCGGCATGGTGTTCCGCCGGCACGTCCTGGTCGACGAGAAGGACAC
CGACCGTTACGGCCGCACGCTGGGCACCGTCTGGGTCAACATGGAGCTGGCCAGCCGGCCGCCGCAGCCG
CGCAACGTCAACGCCGCGATGGTTCACCAGGGCATGGCGTGGGCCTATCGCTTCCACGGCCGCGCGGCCG
ACCCTGAAATGCTGCGGCTCGAACAGGAGGCGCGAGGCAAGCGCGTCGGCCTCTGGTCCGATCCGCACGC
CGTCGAGCCGTGGAAATGGCGACGCGAGAGCAACAACCGGAGGGACGAAGGTTGAAGGTCGCCCGCATCT
ACCTGCGCGCCAGTACGGACGAGCAGAATCTTGAACGCCAGGAGAGCCTTGTAGCGGCCACGCGGGCCGC
CGGGTACTACGTCGCCGGCATCTACCGCGAGAAGGCGTCCGGCGCACGCGCCGACCGGCCCGAGCTGCTG
CGCATGATCGCGGACCTGCAACCTGGTGAAGTCGTCGTTGCGGAGAAGATCGACCGCATCAGCCGCTTGC
CGTTGGCCGAGGCCGAGCGCCTGGTTGCGTCGATCCGGGCCAAAGGGGCCAAGCTGGCCGTGCCTGGCGT
GGTGGACCTGTCGGAGCTGGCCGCCGAGGCGAACGGAGTGGCGAAAATCGTTCTGGAATCCGTCCAGGAC
ATGCTTTTGAAGCTCGCCTTGCAGATGGCCCGCGACGACTACGAGGATCGGCGCGAGCGTCAACGTCAGG
GTGTCCAGTTGGCGAAGGCCGCCGGCCGCTACACCGGCCGCAAACGTGACGCCGGCATGCACGACCGCAT
CATCACGCTTCGCTCCGGCGGATCGAGCATTGCCAAGACGGCCAAGCTGGTCGGATGCAGCCCGAGCCAG
GTCAAACGAGTGTGGGCGGCCTGGAACGCGCAGCAGCAAAAATAAAGCCGGGCAGTGCCCGGCTTTTCTC
ACCTTTTCGCGTCCCGCAGGGCCGCTGCGAGCGCCCTACCTAGATCCTCGCTTTCCCCCTCGGTGTAGTC
CGGCCAGGGCACGAAGGGCGCGGATGCGAACCTGTTGAGCAGGTCAGATCTAGGGCGGCGGATTTGTCCT
ACTCAGGAGAGCGTTCACCGACAAACAACAGATAAAACGAAAGGCCCAGTCTTTCGACTGAGCCTTTCGT
TTTATTTGATGCCTGCCGAATTCGGATCCGGAGCTCGACACGACATTGTCGTCACCTTTGTCGGGTCCGC
GACAAGCTTTTTGTTCCTCGATCCCGTATGTTTTCGCCTAAATATCTGAAACAGCAGCAAATTATTTTTC
GTTAGCTCAATCGGCCCACTTGGCACGAGTCTTGAAATTTATTGCGAGGCGGCGGAGCTGCCGGCCGCAT
CCGTGCGGCATAACCACGGTTGTGAACAAATGAAGGAAGGCCAAATGCGTAAAGGCGAAGAGCTGTTCAC
TGGTGTCGTCCCTATTCTGGTGGAACTGGATGGTGATGTCAACGGTCATAAGTTTTCCGTGCGTGGCGAG
GGTGAAGGTGACGCAACTAATGGTAAACTGACGCTGAAGTTCATCTGTACTACTGGTAAACTGCCGGTAC
CTTGGCCGACTCTGGTAACGACGCTGACTTATGGTGTTCAGTGCTTTGCTCGTTATCCGGACCATATGAA
GCAGCATGACTTCTTCAAGTCCGCCATGCCGGAAGGCTATGTGCAGGAACGCACGATTTCCTTTAAGGAT
GACGGCACGTACAAAACGCGTGCGGAAGTGAAATTTGAAGGCGATACCCTGGTAAACCGCATTGAGCTGA
AAGGCATTGACTTTAAAGAAGATGGCAATATCCTGGGCCATAAGCTGGAATACAATTTTAACAGCCACAA
TGTTTACATCACCGCCGATAAACAAAAAAATGGCATTAAAGCGAATTTTAAAATTCGCCACAACGTTGAG
GATGGCAGCGTGCAGCTGGCTGATCACTACCAGCAAAACACTCCAATCGGTGATGGTCCTGTTCTGCTGC
CAGACAATCACTATCTGAGCACGCAAAGCGTTCTGTCTAAAGATCCGAACGAGAAACGCGATCATATGGT
TCTGCTGGAGTTCGTAACCGCAGCGGGCATCACGCATGGTATGGATGAACTGTACAAATGAGCTTACTTC
CAACTTCCGTTTTACAACGTCGTGACTGGG
